Addgene plasmid #53246: pMyc4ElbLuc.
Purpose: reporter plasmid containing 4 myc cDNA binding sites
Depositing lab: Roger Davis. Depositing organization: University of Massachusetts, Worcester. Publication: Transactivation of gene expression by Myc is inhibited by mutation at the phosphorylation sites Thr-58 and Ser-62. Gupta S, Seth A, Davis RJ. Proc Natl Acad Sci U S A. 1993 Apr 15;90(8):3216-20. PubMed 8386367.
Backbone
  Vector backbone: pG5ElbLuc
  Modifications to backbone: The plasmid pG5ElbLuc was prepared from pG5E1bCAT (23) by replacing the chloramphenicol acetyltransferase gene (EcoRI and Sty I fragment) with the firefly luciferase gene (from pGEM-Luc) as a 1745-bp HindIII-StuI blunt-end fragment. The GAL4 binding sites were removed from pG5ElbLuc as a Pst I and Kpn I fragment and replaced with a double-stranded 20-mer oligonucleotide that contains the Elb promoter TATA element (5'-GAGGGTATATAATGTGGTAC- 3' and 5'-CACATTATATACCCTCTGCA-3') to create the plasmid pMycOElbLuc.
Growth in bacteria
  Bacterial resistance: Ampicillin, 100 μg/mL
  Growth temperature: 37°C
  Growth strain: Top10
  Copy number: High Copy
Gene/Insert
  Gene/Insert name: pMyc4ElbLuc
  Species: H. sapiens (human)
  Mutation: To prepare plasmids with one, two, three, and four Myc binding sites (underlined), a 26-mer double-stranded oligonucleotide (5'-AGCTTAACTGACCACGTGGTCAACTA- 3' and 5'-AGCTTAGTTGACCACGTGGTCAGTTA- 3') was employed in a ligation reaction to obtain the plasmids pMyc4ElbLuc,
  Entrez Gene: MYC (a.k.a. MRTL, MYCC, bHLHe39, c-Myc)
Terms and licenses: Academic/Nonprofit Terms; Industry Terms: Not Available to Industry
How to cite: pMyc4ElbLuc. was a gift from Roger Davis (Addgene plasmid # 53246 ; http://n2t.net/addgene:53246 ; RRID:Addgene_53246)
