[The description below was written by a language model from this plasmid's Addgene catalogue record.]
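Description:
pMyc4ElbLuc is a transcriptional reporter plasmid for measuring Myc-dependent transactivation in transfected cells. It is propagated in E. coli as a high-copy plasmid under ampicillin selection. The record does not name the origin of replication or list any marker for selection in mammalian cells, which is consistent with use in transient transfection assays.

The construct derives from pG5ElbLuc, itself made from the GAL4-responsive reporter pG5E1bCAT by swapping the chloramphenicol acetyltransferase gene for the firefly luciferase coding region taken from pGEM-Luc. The five GAL4 binding sites were then excised and replaced with a short synthetic oligonucleotide supplying only the adenovirus E1b TATA element. This produced a minimal-promoter luciferase plasmid with no upstream activator sites, the zero-site parent of the series. Ligating copies of a double-stranded oligonucleotide carrying a Myc recognition sequence into this parent generated plasmids with one to four sites, and pMyc4ElbLuc is the four-site version. Although the catalogue lists human MYC as the associated gene, the plasmid carries Myc DNA-binding sites rather than a MYC coding sequence.

Because the E1b TATA box alone supports little basal transcription, luciferase output depends largely on factors recruited to the upstream sites. The reporter is therefore typically co-transfected with Myc expression constructs to quantify transactivation. The associated study used it this way to compare wild-type Myc with mutants at the Thr-58 and Ser-62 phosphorylation sites. The zero-site and lower-copy members of the series serve as natural controls for site dependence.
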