>Addgene plasmid #53246 | pMyc4ElbLuc. | depositor partial sequence | sequence record 91249 | 4 myc binding domains
GCATAAGCTAATTCGAGCTCGGTACCACATTATATACCCTCTGCAGGCATGCAAGCTTAACTGACCACGT
GGTCAACTAAGCTTAGTTGACCACGTGGTCAGTTAAGCTTAGTTGACCACGTGGTCAGTTAAGCTTCAGT
CGACCACGTGGTCGATCGACCACGTCTGCTCGAGTTCTATAGTGTCACCTAAATCGTATGTGTATGATAC
ATAAGGTTATGTATTAATTGTAGCCGCGTTCTAACGACAATATGTCCATATGGTGCACTCTCAGTACAAT
CTGCTCTGATGCCGCATAGTTAAGCCAGCCCCGACACCCGCCAACACCCGCTGACGCGCCCTGACGGGCT
TGTCTGCTCCCGGCATCCGCTTACAGACAAGCTGTGACCGTCTCCGGGAGCTGCATGTGTCAGAGGTTTT
CACCGTCATCACCGAAACGCGCGAGACGAAAGGGCCTCGTGATACGCCTATTTTTATAGGTTAATGTCAT
GATAATAATGGTTTCTTAGACGTCAGGTGGCACTTTTCGGGGAAATGTGCGCGGAACCCCTATTTGTTTA
TTTTTCTAAATACATTCAAATATGTATCCGCTCATGAGACAATAACCCTGATAAATGCTTCAATAATATT
GAAAAAGGAAGAGTATGAGTATTCAACATTTCCGTGTCGCCCTTATTCCCTTTTTTGCGGCATTTTGCCT
TCCTGTTTTTGCTCACCCAGAAACGCTGGTGAAAGTAAAAGATGCTGAAGATCAGTTGGGTGCACGAGTG
GGTTACATCGAACTGGATCTCAACAGCGGTAAGATCCTTGAGAGTTTTCGCCCCGAAGAACGTTTTCCAA
TGATGAGCACTTTTAAAGTTCTGCTATGTGGCGCGGTATTATCCCGTATTGACGCCGGGCA
