>Addgene plasmid #53246 | pMyc4ElbLuc. | addgene partial sequence | sequence record 92639 | LucNRev 5'-CCTTATGCAGTTGCTCTCC-3'
CGCCGGGCCTTTCTTTATGTTTTTGGCGTCTTCCATTTGGATCCGGGCCCTCTAGATGCGGCCGCATGCA
TAAGCTAATTCGAGCTCGGTACCACATTATATACCCTCTGCAGGCATGCAAGCTTAACTGACCACGTGGT
CAACTAAGCTTAGTTGACCACGTGGTCAGTTAAGCTTAGTTGACCACGTGGTCAGTTAAGCTTCAGTCGA
CCACGTGGTCGATCGACCACGTCTGCTCGAGTTCTATAGTGTCACCTAAATCGTATGTGTATGATACATA
AGGTTATGTATTAATTGTAGCCGCGTTCTAACGACAATATGTCCATATGGTGCACTCTCAGTACAATCTG
CTCTGATGCCGCATAGTTAAGCCAGCCCCGACACCCGCCAACACCCGCTGACGCGCCCTGACGGGCTTGT
CTGCTCCCGGCATCCGCTTACAGACAAGCTGTGACCGTCTCCGGGAGCTGCATGTGTCAGAGGTTTTCAC
CGTCATCACCGAAACGCGCGAGACGAAAGGGCCTCGTGATACGCCTATTTTTATAGGTTAATGTCATGAT
AATAATGGTTTCTTAGACGTCAGGTGGCACTTTTCGGGGAAATGTGCGCGGAACCCCTATTTGTTTATTT
TTCTAAATACATTCAAATATGTATCCGCTCATGAGACAATAACCCTGATAAATGCTTCAATAATATTGAA
AAAGGAAGAGTATGAGTATTCAACATTTCCGTGTCGCCCTTATTCCCTTTTTTGCGGCATTTTGCCTTCC
TGTTTTTGCTCACCCAGAAACGCTGGTGAAAGTAAAAGATGCTGAAGATC
