>Addgene plasmid #53246 | pMyc4ElbLuc. | addgene partial sequence | sequence record 92640 | Luc-F 5'-CAGTCAAGTAACAACCGCGA-3'
AGTACCGAAAGGTCTTACCGGAAAACTCGACGCAAGAAAAATCAGAGAGATCCTCATAAAGGCCAAGAAG
GGCGGAAAGTCCAAATTGTAAAATGTAACTGTATTCAGCGATGACGAAATTCTTAGCTATTGTAATCCTC
CGAGGCAAGGACTTTCCTTCAGAATTGCTAAGTTTTTTGAGTCATGCTGTGTTTAGTAATAGAACTCTTG
CTTGCTTTGCTATTTACACCACAAAGGAAAAAGCTGCACTGCTATACAAGAAAATTATGGAAAAATATTC
TGTAACCTTTATAAGTAGGCATAACAGTTATAATCATAACATACTGTTTTTTCTTACTCCACACAGGCAT
AGAGTGTCTGCTATTAATAACTATGCTCAAAAATTGTGTACCTTTAGCTTTTTAATTTGTAAAGGGGTTA
ATAAGGAATATTTGATGTATAGTGCCTTGACTAGAGATCATAATCAGCCATACCACATTTGTAGAGGTTT
TACTTGCTTTAAAAAACCTCCCACACCTCCCCCTGAACCTGAAACATAAAATGAATGCAATTGTTGTTGT
TAACTTGTTTATTGCAGCTTATAATGGTTACAAATAAAGCAATAGCATCACAAATTTCACAAATAAAGCA
TTTTTTTCACTGCATTCTAGTTGTGGTTTGTCCAAACTCATCAATGTATCTTATCATGTCTGGATCTGCC
GGTCTCCCTATAGTGAGTCGTATTAATTTCGATAAGCCAGGTTAACCTGCATTAATGAATCGGCCAACGC
GCGGGGAGAGGCGGTTTGCGTATTGGGCGCTCTTCCGCTTCCTCGCTCACTGACTCGCTGCGCTCGGTCG
TTCGGCTGCGGCGAGCGGTATCAGCT
